Addgene plasmid #81567: pDONR223_KEAP1_p.P318L
Purpose: Gateway Donor vector containing KEAP1 , part of the Target Accelerator Plasmid Collection.
Depositing lab: Jesse Boehm & William Hahn & David Root. Depositing organization: Broad Institute. Publication: Systematic Functional Interrogation of Rare Cancer Variants Identifies Oncogenic Alleles. Kim E, Ilic N, Shrestha Y, Zou L, Kamburov A, Zhu C, Yang X, Lubonja R, Tran N, Nguyen C, Lawrence MS, Piccioni F, Bagul M, Doench JG, Chouinard CR, Wu X, Hogstrom L, Natoli T, Tamayo P, Horn H, Corsello SM, Lage K, Root DE, Subramanian A, Golub TR, Getz G, Boehm JS, Hahn WC. Cancer Discov. 2016 Jul;6(7):714-26. doi: 10.1158/2159-8290.CD-16-0160. Epub 2016 May 4. PubMed 27147599.
Backbone
  Vector backbone: pDONR223
  Backbone manufacturer: Invitrogen
  Backbone size w/o insert (bp): 2790
  Vector type: Gateway Entry vector
Growth in bacteria
  Bacterial resistance: Spectinomycin, 50 μg/mL
  Growth temperature: 37°C
  Growth strain: DH5alpha
  Copy number: High Copy
Gene/Insert
  Gene/Insert name: KEAP1
  Species: H. sapiens (human)
  Mutation: P318L; C624S
  GenBank ID: NM_012289.3
  Entrez Gene: KEAP1 (a.k.a. INrf2, KLHL19)
  Promoter: None
  Cloning method: Gateway Cloning
  Sequencing primers: 5′ M13pUC-fwd; 3′ M13-Rev
Terms and licenses: Academic/Nonprofit Terms; Industry Terms: Not Available to Industry
Depositor comments: Open state: NO stop codon immediately follows insert
How to cite: pDONR223_KEAP1_p.P318L was a gift from Jesse Boehm & William Hahn & David Root (Addgene plasmid # 81567 ; http://n2t.net/addgene:81567 ; RRID:Addgene_81567)
