[The description below was written by a language model from this plasmid's Addgene catalogue record and pLannotate feature annotations shown in this document.]
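Description:
pDONR223_KEAP1_p.P318L is a Gateway entry clone built on the Invitrogen pDONR223 backbone and carrying a variant open reading frame of human KEAP1 (also known as INrf2 or KLHL19). It is a purely bacterial shuttle construct. It replicates in E. coli from a high-copy ColE1/pUC-type origin and is selected with spectinomycin through the aadA (SmR) aminoglycoside adenylyltransferase gene, which lies downstream of a class 1 integron Pc promoter fragment and a short gentamicin-resistance remnant. rrnB T1 and T2 terminators sit in the backbone, as do small lacZα and lacI fragments.

The KEAP1 insert is flanked by two attL recombination sites (annotated as attL3 and attL2 by the automated tool), so an LR Clonase reaction can move it into any compatible destination vector. The catalogue lists no promoter for the insert, and expression depends on the destination vector. A T7 promoter lies just outside one attL site. The ORF carries the P318L substitution named in the plasmid title, and the record also lists C624S. It is in the "open" configuration, with no stop codon directly after the coding sequence, which allows C-terminal fusion to tags supplied by the destination vector. The feature table annotates only part of the region between the att sites as KEAP1 and labels it a fragment. This probably reflects how the annotation tool matched the sequence, though the record does not explain it. The plasmid belongs to the Target Accelerator Plasmid Collection, and its associated publication describes systematic functional testing of rare cancer-associated variants.
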