Features (pLannotate 1.2.2; 12 found; start..end, strand, type, name):
     38..74      -  CDS            lacZα (fragment): LacZα fragment of β-galactosidase; lacZ fragment
     91..186     +  protein_bind   attL3: mutant version of attL; recombination site for the Gateway® LR reaction LR Clonase™
    192..1520    +  CDS            KEAP1 (fragment) (sequence partly withheld): KEAP1_HUMAN - Also known as INRF2 From Homo sapiens (Human).
   2066..2164    -  protein_bind   attL2: mutant version of attL; recombination site for the Gateway® LR reaction LR Clonase™
   2182..2200    -  promoter       T7 promoter: promoter for bacteriophage T7 RNA polymerase
   2390..2413    +  promoter       Pc promoter (fragment): intI1 (promoter lies within the coding sequence); class 1 integron promoter
   2589..2645    +  CDS            GmR (fragment): gentamycin acetyltransferase; aacC1; confers resistance to gentamycin
   2652..3443    +  CDS            SmR: aminoglycoside adenylyltransferase (Murphy, 1985); aadA; confers resistance to spectinomycin and streptomycin
   3536..4124    +  rep_origin     ori: high-copy-number ColE1/pMB1/pBR322/pUC origin of replication
   4307..4399    +  CDS            lacI (fragment): lac repressor; lacI; The lac repressor binds to the lac operator to inhibit transcription in E. coli. This inhibition can be relieved by adding lactose or isopropyl-β-D-thiogalactopyranoside (IPTG).
   4454..4481    -  terminator     rrnB T2 terminator: transcription terminator T2 from the E. coli rrnB gene
   4613..4656    +  terminator     rrnB T1 terminator: Escherichia coli rrnB; transcription terminator T1 from the E. coli rrnB gene
>Addgene plasmid #81567 | pDONR223_KEAP1_p.P318L | addgene full sequence | sequence record 166924 | Addgene NGS Result
GGCAGTTCCCTACTCTCGCGTTAACGCTAGCATGGATGTTTTCCCAGTCACGACGTTGTAAAACGACGGC
CAGTCTTAAGCTCGGGCCCCAAATAATGATTTTATTTTGACTGATAGTGACCTGTTCGTTGCAACAAATT
GATGAGCAATGCTTTTTTATAATGCCAACTTTGTACAAAAAAGTTGGCACCATGCAGCCAGATCCCAGGC
CTAGCGGGGCTGGGGCCTGCTGCCGATTCCTGCCCCTGCAGTCACAGTGCCCTGAGGGGGCAGGGGACGC
GGTGATGTACGCCTCCACTGAGTGCAAGGCGGAGGTGACGCCCTCCCAGCATGGCAACCGCACCTTCAGC
TACACCCTGGAGGATCATACCAAGCAGGCCTTTGGCATCATGAACGAGCTGCGGCTCAGCCAGCAGCTGT
GTGACGTCACACTGCAGGTCAAGTACCAGGATGCACCGGCCGCCCAGTTCATGGCCCACAAGGTGGTGCT
GGCCTCATCCAGCCCTGTCTTCAAGGCCATGTTCACCAACGGGCTGCGGGAGCAGGGCATGGAGGTGGTG
TCCATTGAGGGTATCCACCCCAAGGTCATGGAGCGCCTCATTGAATTCGCCTACACGGCCTCCATCTCCA
TGGGCGAGAAGTGTGTCCTCCACGTCATGAACGGTGCTGTCATGTACCAGATCGACAGCGTTGTCCGTGC
CTGCAGTGACTTCCTGGTGCAGCAGCTGGACCCCAGCAATGCCATCGGCATCGCCAACTTCGCTGAGCAG
ATTGGCTGTGTGGAGTTGCACCAGCGTGCCCGGGAGTACATCTACATGCATTTTGGGGAGGTGGCCAAGC
AAGAGGAGTTCTTCAACCTGTCCCACTGCCAACTGGTGACCCTCATCAGCCGGGACGACCTGAACGTGCG
CTGCGAGTCCGAGGTCTTCCACGCCTGCATCAACTGGGTCAAGTACGACTGCGAACAGCGACGGTTCTAC
GTCCAGGCGCTGCTGCGGGCCGTGCGCTGCCACTCGTTGACGCCGAACTTCCTGCAGATGCAGCTGCAGA
AGTGCGAGATCCTGCAGTCCGACTCCCGCTGCAAGGACTACCTGGTCAAGATCTTCGAGGAGCTCACCCT
GCACAAGCCCACGCAGGTGATGCTCTGCCGGGCG
[864 nt withheld, positions 1155-2018]
ATGGAGCCCTGCCGGAAGCAGATTGACCAGCAGAACTGTACCAGTTGCCCAACTTTCTTGTACAAAGTTG
GCATTATAAGAAAGCATTGCTTATCAATTTGTTGCAACGAACAGGTCACTATCAGTCAAAATAAAATCAT
TATTTGCCATCCAGCTGATATCCCCTATAGTGAGTCGTATTACATGGTCATAGCTGTTTCCTGGCAGCTC
TGGCCCGTGTCTCAAAATCTCTGATGTTACATTGCACAAGATAAAAATATATCATCATGCCTCCTCTAGA
CCAGCCAGGACAGAAATGCCTCGACTTCGCTGCTACCCAAGGTTGCCGGGTGACGCACACCGTGGAAACG
GATGAAGGCACGAACCCAGTGGACATAAGCCTGTTCGGTTCGTAAGCTGTAATGCAAGTAGCGTATGCGC
TCACGCAACTGGTCCAGAACCTTGACCGAACGCAGCGGTGGTAACGGCGCAGTGGCGGTTTTCATGGCTT
GTTATGACTGTTTTTTTGGGGTACAGTCTATGCCTCGGGCATCCAAGCAGCAAGCGCGTTACGCCGTGGG
TCGATGTTTGATGTTATGGAGCAGCAACGATGTTACGCAGCAGGGCAGTCGCCCTAAAACAAAGTTAAAC
ATTATGAGGGAAGCGGTGATCGCCGAAGTATCGACTCAACTATCAGAGGTAGTTGGCGTCATCGAGCGCC
ATCTCGAACCGACGTTGCTGGCCGTACATTTGTACGGCTCCGCAGTGGATGGCGGCCTGAAGCCACACAG
TGATATTGATTTGCTGGTTACGGTGACCGTAAGGCTTGATGAAACAACGCGGCGAGCTTTGATCAACGAC
CTTTTGGAAACTTCGGCTTCCCCTGGAGAGAGCGAGATTCTCCGCGCTGTAGAAGTCACCATTGTTGTGC
ACGACGACATCATTCCGTGGCGTTATCCAGCTAAGCGCGAACTGCAATTTGGAGAATGGCAGCGCAATGA
CATTCTTGCAGGTATCTTCGAGCCAGCCACGATCGACATTGATCTGGCTATCTTGCTGACAAAAGCAAGA
GAACATAGCGTTGCCTTGGTAGGTCCAGCGGCGGAGGAACTCTTTGATCCGGTTCCTGAACAGGATCTAT
TTGAGGCGCTAAATGAAACCTTAACGCTATGGAACTCGCCGCCCGACTGGGCTGGCGATGAGCGAAATGT
AGTGCTTACGTTGTCCCGCATTTGGTACAGCGCAGTAACCGGCAAAATCGCGCCGAAGGATGTCGCTGCC
GACTGGGCAATGGAGCGCCTGCCGGCCCAGTATCAGCCCGTCATACTTGAAGCTAGACAGGCTTATCTTG
GACAAGAAGAAGATCGCTTGGCCTCGCGCGCAGATCAGTTGGAAGAATTTGTCCACTACGTGAAAGGCGA
GATCACCAAGGTAGTCGGCAAATAACCCTCGAGCCACCCATGACCAAAATCCCTTAACGTGAGTTACGCG
TCGTTCCACTGAGCGTCAGACCCCGTAGAAAAGATCAAAGGATCTTCTTGAGATCCTTTTTTTCTGCGCG
TAATCTGCTGCTTGCAAACAAAAAAACCACCGCTACCAGCGGTGGTTTGTTTGCCGGATCAAGAGCTACC
AACTCTTTTTCCGAAGGTAACTGGCTTCAGCAGAGCGCAGATACCAAATACTGTTCTTCTAGTGTAGCCG
TAGTTAGGCCACCACTTCAAGAACTCTGTAGCACCGCCTACATACCTCGCTCTGCTAATCCTGTTACCAG
TGGCTGCTGCCAGTGGCGATAAGTCGTGTCTTACCGGGTTGGACTCAAGACGATAGTTACCGGATAAGGC
GCAGCGGTCGGGCTGAACGGGGGGTTCGTGCACACAGCCCAGCTTGGAGCGAACGACCTACACCGAACTG
AGATACCTACAGCGTGAGCTATGAGAAAGCGCCACGCTTCCCGAAGGGAGAAAGGCGGACAGGTATCCGG
TAAGCGGCAGGGTCGGAACAGGAGAGCGCACGAGGGAGCTTCCAGGGGGAAACGCCTGGTATCTTTATAG
TCCTGTCGGGTTTCGCCACCTCTGACTTGAGCGTCGATTTTTGTGATGCTCGTCAGGGGGGCGGAGCCTA
TGGAAAAACGCCAGCAACGCGGCCTTTTTACGGTTCCTGGCCTTTTGCTGGCCTTTTGCTCACATGTTCT
TTCCTGCGTTATCCCCTGATTCTGTGGATAACCGTATTACCGCCTTTGAGTGAGCTGATACCGCTCGCCG
CAGCCGAACGACCGAGCGCAGCGAGTCAGTGAGCGAGGAAGCGGAAGAGCGCCCAATACGCAAACCGCCT
CTCCCCGCGCGTTGGCCGATTCATTAATGCAGCTGGCACGACAGGTTTCCCGACTGGAAAGCGGGCAGTG
AGCGCAACGCAATTAATACGCGTACCGCTAGCCAGGAAGAGTTTGTAGAAACGCAAAAAGGCCATCCGTC
AGGATGGCCTTCTGCTTAGTTTGATGCCTGGCAGTTTATGGCGGGCGTCCTGCCCGCCACCCTCCGGGCC
GTTGCTTCACAACGTTCAAATCCGCTCCCGGCGGATTTGTCCTACTCAGGAGAGCGTTCACCGACAAACA
ACAGATAAAACGAAAGGCCCAGTCTTCCGACTGAGCCTTTCGTTTTATTTGATGCCT
