>Addgene plasmid #81567 | pDONR223_KEAP1_p.P318L | depositor partial sequence | sequence record 154886 | Insert sequence
ATGCAGCCAGATCCCAGGCCTAGCGGGGCTGGGGCCTGCTGCCGATTCCTGCCCCTGCAGTCACAGTGCC
CTGAGGGGGCAGGGGACGCGGTGATGTACGCCTCCACTGAGTGCAAGGCGGAGGTGACGCCCTCCCAGCA
TGGCAACCGCACCTTCAGCTACACCCTGGAGGATCATACCAAGCAGGCCTTTGGCATCATGAACGAGCTG
CGGCTCAGCCAGCAGCTGTGTGACGTCACACTGCAGGTCAAGTACCAGGATGCACCGGCCGCCCAGTTCA
TGGCCCACAAGGTGGTGCTGGCCTCATCCAGCCCTGTCTTCAAGGCCATGTTCACCAACGGGCTGCGGGA
GCAGGGCATGGAGGTGGTGTCCATTGAGGGTATCCACCCCAAGGTCATGGAGCGCCTCATTGAATTCGCC
TACACGGCCTCCATCTCCATGGGCGAGAAGTGTGTCCTCCACGTCATGAACGGTGCTGTCATGTACCAGA
TCGACAGCGTTGTCCGTGCCTGCAGTGACTTCCTGGTGCAGCAGCTGGACCCCAGCAATGCCATCGGCAT
CGCCAACTTCGCTGAGCAGATTGGCTGTGTGGAGTTGCACCAGCGTGCCCGGGAGTACATCTACATGCAT
TTTGGGGAGGTGGCCAAGCAAGAGGAGTTCTTCAACCTGTCCCACTGCCAACTGGTGACCCTCATCAGCC
GGGACGACCTGAACGTGCGCTGCGAGTCCGAGGTCTTCCACGCCTGCATCAACTGGGTCAAGTACGACTG
CGAACAGCGACGGTTCTACGTCCAGGCGCTGCTGCGGGCCGTGCGCTGCCACTCGTTGACGCCGAACTTC
CTGCAGATGCAGCTGCAGAAGTGCGAGATCCTGCAGTCCGACTCCCGCTGCAAGGACTACCTGGTCAAGA
TCTTCGAGGAGCTCACCCTGCACAAGCCCACGCAGGTGATGCTCTGCCGGGCG
[864 nt withheld, positions 964-1827]
ATGGAGCCCTGCCGGAAGCAGATTGACCAGCAGAACTGTACCAGT
